Addgene plasmid #138369: pLenti-basP:fLuc-TK:rLuc
Purpose: Lentiviral plasmid contains basal promoter driving firefly Luciferase 2 and Renilla Luciferase driven by TK promoter
Depositing lab: Nathan Lawson. Depositing organization: University of Massachusetts, Worcester. Publication: Genomic Characterization of Endothelial Enhancers Reveals a Multifunctional Role for NR2F2 in Regulation of Arteriovenous Gene Expression. Sissaoui S, Yu J, Yan A, Li R, Zhu LJ, Kucukural A, Yukselen O, Lawson ND. Circ Res. 2020 Feb 17. doi: 10.1161/CIRCRESAHA.119.316075. PubMed 32065070.
Backbone
  Vector backbone: Lentiviral
  Total vector size (bp): 10043
  Vector type: Mammalian Expression
Growth in bacteria
  Bacterial resistance: Ampicillin, 100 μg/mL
  Growth temperature: 37°C
  Growth strain: DH5alpha
  Copy number: Unknown
Gene/Insert
  Gene/Insert name: sequence multi cloning sites, minP driving firefly luciferase and TK promoter driving renilla luciferase
  Cloning method: Gateway Cloning
  Sequencing primers: 5′ T7; 3′ T3
Terms and licenses: Academic/Nonprofit Terms; Industry Terms: Not Available to Industry
How to cite: pLenti-basP:fLuc-TK:rLuc was a gift from Nathan Lawson (Addgene plasmid # 138369 ; http://n2t.net/addgene:138369 ; RRID:Addgene_138369)
