[The description below was written by a language model from this plasmid's Addgene catalogue record and pLannotate feature annotations shown in this document.]
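Description:
pLenti-basP:fLuc-TK:rLuc is a roughly 10 kb self-inactivating, HIV-1-derived lentiviral transfer plasmid carrying a dual-luciferase reporter for mammalian cells. It is maintained in E. coli through a high-copy ColE1/pUC origin with ampicillin selection (AmpR); an f1 origin, an SV40 origin and remnants of a lac/lacZα cloning region are also present in the backbone. No mammalian drug-selection marker is annotated. The viral framework has an RSV promoter fused to a truncated 5' LTR, so genomic RNA is made without Tat. This is followed by the Ψ packaging signal with a gag fragment, the RRE for Rev-dependent nuclear export, the cPPT/CTS, a WPRE and a ΔU3 3' LTR that inactivates the LTR promoter after integration. An SV40 polyadenylation signal lies downstream of the 3' LTR.

The payload was assembled by multisite Gateway recombination, as shown by the attB4, attB1, attB2 and attB3 sites that bracket its segments. Between attB4 and attB1 is a short cloning-site segment carrying a T7 primer site. Next comes a minimal TATA-box promoter (minP) with low basal activity driving the synthetic luc2 firefly luciferase. A separate cassette uses the HSV thymidine kinase promoter, followed by a chimeric intron, to express Renilla luciferase constitutively. Because firefly output depends on whatever regulatory activity acts on the basal promoter, and Renilla from the same provirus serves as an internal normaliser, the design suits testing candidate enhancers placed upstream of minP. As deposited it would act as the basal, enhancer-less version, and the associated publication concerns characterisation of endothelial enhancers. The depositor and sequencing-derived records differ by a few bases and in their start coordinates, but show the same set of features.
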