Features (pLannotate 1.2.2; 36 found; start..end, strand, type, name):
     23..41      -  misc_feature   MCS (fragment): pUC18/19 multiple cloning site
     47..67      +  protein_bind   attB4: mutant version of attB; core recombination site for the Gateway® BP reaction BP Clonase™
     69..87      +  promoter       T7 promoter: promoter for bacteriophage T7 RNA polymerase
    123..143     +  protein_bind   attB1: mutant version of attB; core recombination site for the Gateway® BP reaction BP Clonase™
    153..184     +  promoter       minP: minimal TATA-box promoter with low basal activity
    217..1869    +  CDS            luciferase: firefly luciferase synthetic luc2 version of the luciferase gene
   1886..1906    -  protein_bind   attB2: mutant version of attB; core recombination site for the Gateway® BP reaction BP Clonase™
   1908..2659    +  promoter       HSV TK promoter: herpes simplex virus thymidine kinase promoter
   2729..2861    +  intron         chimeric intron: chimera between introns from human β-globin and immunoglobulin heavy chain genes
   2906..2924    +  promoter       T7 promoter: promoter for bacteriophage T7 RNA polymerase
   2934..3869    +  CDS            Rluc: luciferase from the anthozoan coelenterate Renilla reniformis (sea pansy)
   3891..3916    -  polyA_signal   SV40 poly(A) signal (fragment): SV40 polyadenylation signal
   3917..3937    -  protein_bind   attB3: mutant version of attB; core recombination site for the Gateway® BP reaction BP Clonase™
   3952..4540    +  misc_feature   WPRE: woodchuck hepatitis virus posttranscriptional regulatory element
   4557..4625    +  CDS            nef (fragment): NEF_HV1Z2 - Experimental evidence at protein level: Swiss-Prot protein existence level 1. Extracellular Nef protein targets CD4(+) T-lymphocytes for apoptosis by interacting with CXCR4 surface receptors. From Human immunodeficiency virus type 1 group M subtype D (isolate Z2/CDC-Z34) (HIV-1).
   4627..4860    +  LTR            3' LTR (ΔU3): self-inactivating 3' long terminal repeat (LTR) from HIV-1
   4932..5053    +  polyA_signal   SV40 poly(A) signal: SV40 polyadenylation signal
   5072..5207    +  rep_origin     SV40 ori: SV40 origin of replication
   5240..5258    -  promoter       T7 promoter: promoter for bacteriophage T7 RNA polymerase
   5266..5421    +  CDS            lacZα (fragment): LacZα fragment of β-galactosidase; lacZ fragment
   5429..5884    +  rep_origin     f1 ori (sequence partly withheld): f1 bacteriophage origin of replication; arrow indicates direction of (+) strand synthesis
   5913..6017    +  promoter       AmpR promoter: bla
   6018..6878    +  CDS            AmpR: β-lactamase; bla; confers resistance to ampicillin, carbenicillin, and related antibiotics
   7049..7637    +  rep_origin     ori: high-copy-number ColE1/pMB1/pBR322/pUC origin of replication
   7820..7912    +  CDS            lacI (fragment): lac repressor; lacI; The lac repressor binds to the lac operator to inhibit transcription in E. coli. This inhibition can be relieved by adding lactose or isopropyl-β-D-thiogalactopyranoside (IPTG).
   7925..7946    +  protein_bind   CAP binding site: CAP binding activates transcription in the presence of cAMP. E. coli catabolite activator protein
   7961..7991    +  promoter       lac promoter: promoter for the E. coli lac operon
   7999..8015    +  protein_bind   lac operator: The lac repressor binds to the lac operator to inhibit transcription in E. coli. This inhibition can be relieved by adding lactose or isopropyl-β-D-thiogalactopyranoside (IPTG). lac repressor encoded by lacI
   8060..8078    +  promoter       T3 promoter: promoter for bacteriophage T3 RNA polymerase
   8106..8327    +  promoter       RSV promoter: Rous sarcoma virus enhancer/promoter
   8334..8514    +  LTR            5' LTR (truncated): truncated 5' long terminal repeat (LTR) from HIV-1
   8558..8683    +  misc_feature   HIV-1 Ψ: packaging signal of human immunodeficiency virus type 1
   8667..9030    +  CDS            HIV-1 gag (fragment): gag protein from human immunodeficiency virus 1; gag
   9125..9461    +  ncRNA          RRE: Accession: RF00036 - HIV Rev response element
   9786..9886    +  CDS            Rev (fragment): human immunodeficiency virus 1 (HIV-1) Rev protein; rev; enhances nuclear export of unspliced and incompletely spliced viral mRNAs
   9905..10022   +  misc_feature   cPPT/CTS: central polypurine tract and central termination sequence of HIV-1
>Addgene plasmid #138369 | pLenti-basP:fLuc-TK:rLuc | depositor full sequence | sequence record 267266 | pLenti-basP:fLuc-TK:rLuc sequence 10043 bps
CTAGCCCGGGCTCGAGCAGCTGAAGCTTGCATGCCTGCAGGGCTATCAACTTTGTATAGAAAAGTTGGTA
ATACGACTCACTATAGGGCGAATTGGGTACCTCGAGTTAACGGATCCCCGGGCAAGTTTGTACAAAAAAG
CAGGCTAGACACTAGAGGGTATATAATGGAAGCTCGACTTCCAGCTTGGCAATCCGGTACTGTTGGTAAA
GCCACCATGGAAGATGCCAAAAACATTAAGAAGGGCCCAGCGCCATTCTACCCACTCGAAGACGGGACCG
CCGGCGAGCAGCTGCACAAAGCCATGAAGCGCTACGCCCTGGTGCCCGGCACCATCGCCTTTACCGACGC
ACATATCGAGGTGGACATTACCTACGCCGAGTACTTCGAGATGAGCGTTCGGCTGGCAGAAGCTATGAAG
CGCTATGGGCTGAATACAAACCATCGGATCGTGGTGTGCAGCGAGAATAGCTTGCAGTTCTTCATGCCCG
TGTTGGGTGCCCTGTTCATCGGTGTGGCTGTGGCCCCAGCTAACGACATCTACAACGAGCGCGAGCTGCT
GAACAGCATGGGCATCAGCCAGCCCACCGTCGTATTCGTGAGCAAGAAAGGGCTGCAAAAGATCCTCAAC
GTGCAAAAGAAGCTACCGATCATACAAAAGATCATCATCATGGATAGCAAGACCGACTACCAGGGCTTCC
AAAGCATGTACACCTTCGTGACTTCCCATTTGCCACCCGGCTTCAACGAGTACGACTTCGTGCCCGAGAG
CTTCGACCGGGACAAAACCATCGCCCTGATCATGAACAGTAGTGGCAGTACCGGATTGCCCAAGGGCGTA
GCCCTACCGCACCGCACCGCTTGTGTCCGATTCAGTCATGCCCGCGACCCCATCTTCGGCAACCAGATCA
TCCCCGACACCGCTATCCTCAGCGTGGTGCCATTTCACCACGGCTTCGGCATGTTCACCACGCTGGGCTA
CTTGATCTGCGGCTTTCGGGTCGTGCTCATGTACCGCTTCGAGGAGGAGCTATTCTTGCGCAGCTTGCAA
GACTATAAGATTCAATCTGCCCTGCTGGTGCCCACACTATTTAGCTTCTTCGCTAAGAGCACTCTCATCG
ACAAGTACGACCTAAGCAACTTGCACGAGATCGCCAGCGGCGGGGCGCCGCTCAGCAAGGAGGTAGGTGA
GGCCGTGGCCAAACGCTTCCACCTACCAGGCATCCGCCAGGGCTACGGCCTGACAGAAACAACCAGCGCC
ATTCTGATCACCCCCGAAGGGGACGACAAGCCTGGCGCAGTAGGCAAGGTGGTGCCCTTCTTCGAGGCTA
AGGTGGTGGACTTGGACACCGGTAAGACACTGGGTGTGAACCAGCGCGGCGAGCTGTGCGTCCGTGGCCC
CATGATCATGAGCGGCTACGTTAACAACCCCGAGGCTACAAACGCTCTCATCGACAAGGACGGCTGGCTG
CACAGCGGCGACATCGCCTACTGGGACGAGGACGAGCACTTCTTCATCGTGGACCGGCTGAAGAGCCTGA
TCAAATACAAGGGCTACCAGGTAGCCCCAGCCGAACTGGAGAGCATCCTGCTGCAACACCCCAACATCTT
CGACGCCGGGGTCGCCGGCCTGCCCGACGACGATGCCGGCGAGCTGCCCGCCGCAGTCGTCGTGCTGGAA
CACGGTAAAACCATGACCGAGAAGGAGATCGTGGACTATGTGGCCAGCCAGGTTACAACCGCCAAGAAGC
TGCGCGGTGGTGTTGTGTTCGTGGACGAGGTGCCTAAAGGACTGACCGGCAAGTTGGACGCCCGCAAGAT
CCGCGAGATTCTCATTAAGGCCAAGAAGGGCGGCAAGATCGCCGTGTAATAATTCTAGAGTCACCCAGCT
TTCTTGTACAAAGTGGAAATGAGTCTTCGGACCTCGCGGGGGCCGCTTAAGCGGTGGTTAGGGTTTGTCT
GACGCGGGGGGAGGGGGAAGGAACGAAACACTCTCATTCGGAGGCGGCTCGGGGTTTGGTCTTGGTGGCC
ACGGGCACGCAGAAGAGCGCCGCGATCCTCTTAAGCACCCCCCCGCCCTCCGTGGAGGCGGGGGTTTGGT
CGGCGGGTGGTAACTGGCGGGCCGCTGACTCGGGCGGGTCGCGCGCCCCAGAGTGTGACCTTTTCGGTCT
GCTCGCAGACCCCCGGGCGGCGCCGCCGCGGCGGCGACGGGCTCGCTGGGTCCTAGGCTCCATGGGGACC
GTATACGTGGACAGGCTCTGGAGCATCCGCACGACTGCGGTGATATTACCGGAGACCTTCTGCGGGACGA
GCCGGGTCACGCGGCTGACGCGGAGCGTCCGTTGGGCGACAAACACCAGGACGGGGCACAGGTACACTAT
CTTGTCACCCGGAGGCGCGAGGGACTGCAGGAGCTTCAGGGAGTGGCGCAGCTGCTTCATCCCCGTGGCC
CGTTGCTCGCGTTTGCTGGCGGTGTCCCCGGAAGAAATATATTTGCATGTCTTTAGTTCTATGATGACAC
AAACCCCGCCCAGCGTCTTGTCATTGGCGAATTCGAACACGCAGATGCAGTCGGGGCGGCGCGGTCCCAG
GTCCACTTCGCATATTAAGGTGACGCGTGTGGCCTCGAACACCGAGCGACCCTGCAGCGACCCGCTTAAA
AGCTTGATTCTTCTGACACAACAGTCTCGAACTTAAGCTGCAGAAGTTGGTCGTGAGGCACTGGGCAGGT
AAGTATCAAGGTTACAAGACAGGTTTAAGGAGACCAATAGAAACTGGGCTTGTCGAGACAGAGAAGACTC
TTGCGTTTCTGATAGGCACCTATTGGTCTTACTGACATCCACTTTGCCTTTCTCTCCACAGGTGTCCACT
CCCAGTTCAATTACAGCTCTTAAGGCTAGAGTACTTAATACGACTCACTATAGGCTAGCCACCATGACTT
CGAAAGTTTATGATCCAGAACAAAGGAAACGGATGATAACTGGTCCGCAGTGGTGGGCCAGATGTAAACA
AATGAATGTTCTTGATTCATTTATTAATTATTATGATTCAGAAAAACATGCAGAAAATGCTGTTATTTTT
TTACATGGTAACGCGGCCTCTTCTTATTTATGGCGACATGTTGTGCCACATATTGAGCCAGTAGCGCGGT
GTATTATACCAGACCTTATTGGTATGGGCAAATCAGGCAAATCTGGTAATGGTTCTTATAGGTTACTTGA
TCATTACAAATATCTTACTGCATGGTTTGAACTTCTTAATTTACCAAAGAAGATCATTTTTGTCGGCCAT
GATTGGGGTGCTTGTTTGGCATTTCATTATAGCTATGAGCATCAAGATAAGATCAAAGCAATAGTTCACG
CTGAAAGTGTAGTAGATGTGATTGAATCATGGGATGAATGGCCTGATATTGAAGAAGATATTGCGTTGAT
CAAATCTGAAGAAGGAGAAAAAATGGTTTTGGAGAATAACTTCTTCGTGGAAACCATGTTGCCATCAAAA
ATCATGAGAAAGTTAGAACCAGAAGAATTTGCAGCATATCTTGAACCATTCAAAGAGAAAGGTGAAGTTC
GTCGTCCAACATTATCATGGCCTCGTGAAATCCCGTTAGTAAAAGGTGGTAAACCTGACGTTGTACAAAT
TGTTAGGAATTATAATGCTTATCTACGTGCAAGTGATGATTTACCAAAAATGTTTATTGAATCGGACCCA
GGATTCTTTTCCAATGCTATTGTTGAAGGTGCCAAGAAGTTTCCTAATACTGAATTTGTCAAAGTAAAAG
GTCTTCATTTTTCGCAAGAAGATGCACCTGATGAAATGGGAAAATATATCAAATCGTTCGTTGAGCGAGT
TCTCAAAAATGAACAATAATTCTAGAGCGGCCGCTTCGAGCAGACATGATAAGATACATTGATGAGCAAC
TTTATTATACATAGTTGATAATTCACTCGACAATCAACCTCTGGATTACAAAATTTGTGAAAGATTGACT
GGTATTCTTAACTATGTTGCTCCTTTTACGCTATGTGGATACGCTGCTTTAATGCCTTTGTATCATGCTA
TTGCTTCCCGTATGGCTTTCATTTTCTCCTCCTTGTATAAATCCTGGTTGCTGTCTCTTTATGAGGAGTT
GTGGCCCGTTGTCAGGCAACGTGGCGTGGTGTGCACTGTGTTTGCTGACGCAACCCCCACTGGTTGGGGC
ATTGCCACCACCTGTCAGCTCCTTTCCGGGACTTTCGCTTTCCCCCTCCCTATTGCCACGGCGGAACTCA
TCGCCGCCTGCCTTGCCCGCTGCTGGACAGGGGCTCGGCTGTTGGGCACTGACAATTCCGTGGTGTTGTC
GGGGAAGCTGACGTCCTTTCCATGGCTGCTCGCCTGTGTTGCCACCTGGATTCTGCGCGGGACGTCCTTC
TGCTACGTCCCTTCGGCCCTCAATCCAGCGGACCTTCCTTCCCGCGGCCTGCTGCCGGCTCTGCGGCCTC
TTCCGCGTCTTCGCCTTCGCCCTCAGACGAGTCGGATCTCCCTTTGGGCCGCCTCCCCGCCTGGAATTCG
AGCTCGGTACCTTTAAGACCAATGACTTACAAGGCAGCTGTAGATCTTAGCCACTTTTTAAAAGAAAAGG
GGGGACTGGAAGGGCTAATTCACTCCCAACGAAGACAAGATCTGCTTTTTGCTTGTACTGGGTCTCTCTG
GTTAGACCAGATCTGAGCCTGGGAGCTCTCTGGCTAACTAGGGAACCCACTGCTTAAGCCTCAATAAAGC
TTGCCTTGAGTGCTTCAAGTAGTGTGTGCCCGTCTGTTGTGTGACTCTGGTAACTAGAGATCCCTCAGAC
CCTTTTAGTCAGTGTGGAAAATCTCTAGCAGTAGTAGTTCATGTCATCTTATTATTCAGTATTTATAACT
TGCAAAGAAATGAATATCAGAGAGTGAGAGGAACTTGTTTATTGCAGCTTATAATGGTTACAAATAAAGC
AATAGCATCACAAATTTCACAAATAAAGCATTTTTTTCACTGCATTCTAGTTGTGGTTTGTCCAAACTCA
TCAATGTATCTTATCATGTCTGGCTCTAGCTATCCCGCCCCTAACTCCGCCCAGTTCCGCCCATTCTCCG
CCCCATGGCTGACTAATTTTTTTTATTTATGCAGAGGCCGAGGCCGCCTCGGCCTCTGAGCTATTCCAGA
AGTAGTGAGGAGGCTTTTTTGGAGGCCTAGGCTTTTGCGTCGAGACGTACCCAATTCGCCCTATAGTGAG
TCGTATTACGCGCGCTCACTGGCCGTCGTTTTACAACGTCGTGACTGGGAAAACCCTGGCGTTACCCAAC
TTAATCGCCTTGCAGCACATCCCCCTTTCGCCAGCTGGCGTAATAGCGAAGAGGCCCGCACCGATCGCCC
TTCCCAACAGTTGCGCAGCCTGAATGGCGAATGGCGCG
[124 nt withheld, positions 5429-5552]
C
[91 nt withheld, positions 5554-5644]
A
[49 nt withheld, positions 5646-5694]
CCTTTGACGTTGGAGTCCACGTTCTTT
[37 nt withheld, positions 5722-5758]
ACCCTATCTCGGTCTATTCTTTTGATTTATAAGGGATTTTGCCGATTTCGGCCTATTGGTTAAAAAATGA
GCTGATTTAACAAAAATTTAACGCGAATTTTAACAAAATATTAACGTTTACAATTTCCCAGGTGGCACTT
TTCGGGGAAATGTGCGCGGAACCCCTATTTGTTTATTTTTCTAAATACATTCAAATATGTATCCGCTCAT
GAGACAATAACCCTGATAAATGCTTCAATAATATTGAAAAAGGAAGAGTATGAGTATTCAACATTTCCGT
GTCGCCCTTATTCCCTTTTTTGCGGCATTTTGCCTTCCTGTTTTTGCTCACCCAGAAACGCTGGTGAAAG
TAAAAGATGCTGAAGATCAGTTGGGTGCACGAGTGGGTTACATCGAACTGGATCTCAACAGCGGTAAGAT
CCTTGAGAGTTTTCGCCCCGAAGAACGTTTTCCAATGATGAGCACTTTTAAAGTTCTGCTATGTGGCGCG
GTATTATCCCGTATTGACGCCGGGCAAGAGCAACTCGGTCGCCGCATACACTATTCTCAGAATGACTTGG
TTGAGTACTCACCAGTCACAGAAAAGCATCTTACGGATGGCATGACAGTAAGAGAATTATGCAGTGCTGC
CATAACCATGAGTGATAACACTGCGGCCAACTTACTTCTGACAACGATCGGAGGACCGAAGGAGCTAACC
GCTTTTTTGCACAACATGGGGGATCATGTAACTCGCCTTGATCGTTGGGAACCGGAGCTGAATGAAGCCA
TACCAAACGACGAGCGTGACACCACGATGCCTGTAGCAATGGCAACAACGTTGCGCAAACTATTAACTGG
CGAACTACTTACTCTAGCTTCCCGGCAACAATTAATAGACTGGATGGAGGCGGATAAAGTTGCAGGACCA
CTTCTGCGCTCGGCCCTTCCGGCTGGCTGGTTTATTGCTGATAAATCTGGAGCCGGTGAGCGTGGGTCTC
GCGGTATCATTGCAGCACTGGGGCCAGATGGTAAGCCCTCCCGTATCGTAGTTATCTACACGACGGGGAG
TCAGGCAACTATGGATGAACGAAATAGACAGATCGCTGAGATAGGTGCCTCACTGATTAAGCATTGGTAA
CTGTCAGACCAAGTTTACTCATATATACTTTAGATTGATTTAAAACTTCATTTTTAATTTAAAAGGATCT
AGGTGAAGATCCTTTTTGATAATCTCATGACCAAAATCCCTTAACGTGAGTTTTCGTTCCACTGAGCGTC
AGACCCCGTAGAAAAGATCAAAGGATCTTCTTGAGATCCTTTTTTTCTGCGCGTAATCTGCTGCTTGCAA
ACAAAAAAACCACCGCTACCAGCGGTGGTTTGTTTGCCGGATCAAGAGCTACCAACTCTTTTTCCGAAGG
TAACTGGCTTCAGCAGAGCGCAGATACCAAATACTGTCCTTCTAGTGTAGCCGTAGTTAGGCCACCACTT
CAAGAACTCTGTAGCACCGCCTACATACCTCGCTCTGCTAATCCTGTTACCAGTGGCTGCTGCCAGTGGC
GATAAGTCGTGTCTTACCGGGTTGGACTCAAGACGATAGTTACCGGATAAGGCGCAGCGGTCGGGCTGAA
CGGGGGGTTCGTGCACACAGCCCAGCTTGGAGCGAACGACCTACACCGAACTGAGATACCTACAGCGTGA
GCTATGAGAAAGCGCCACGCTTCCCGAAGGGAGAAAGGCGGACAGGTATCCGGTAAGCGGCAGGGTCGGA
ACAGGAGAGCGCACGAGGGAGCTTCCAGGGGGAAACGCCTGGTATCTTTATAGTCCTGTCGGGTTTCGCC
ACCTCTGACTTGAGCGTCGATTTTTGTGATGCTCGTCAGGGGGGCGGAGCCTATGGAAAAACGCCAGCAA
CGCGGCCTTTTTACGGTTCCTGGCCTTTTGCTGGCCTTTTGCTCACATGTTCTTTCCTGCGTTATCCCCT
GATTCTGTGGATAACCGTATTACCGCCTTTGAGTGAGCTGATACCGCTCGCCGCAGCCGAACGACCGAGC
GCAGCGAGTCAGTGAGCGAGGAAGCGGAAGAGCGCCCAATACGCAAACCGCCTCTCCCCGCGCGTTGGCC
GATTCATTAATGCAGCTGGCACGACAGGTTTCCCGACTGGAAAGCGGGCAGTGAGCGCAACGCAATTAAT
GTGAGTTAGCTCACTCATTAGGCACCCCAGGCTTTACACTTTATGCTTCCGGCTCGTATGTTGTGTGGAA
TTGTGAGCGGATAACAATTTCACACAGGAAACAGCTATGACCATGATTACGCCAAGCGCGCAATTAACCC
TCACTAAAGGGAACAAAAGCTGGAGCTGCAAGCTTAATGTAGTCTTATGCAATACTCTTGTAGTCTTGCA
ACATGGTAACGATGAGTTAGCAACATGCCTTACAAGGAGAGAAAAAGCACCGTGCATGCCGATTGGTGGA
AGTAAGGTGGTACGATCGTGCCTTATTAGGAAGGCAACAGACGGGTCTGACATGGATTGGACGAACCACT
GAATTGCCGCATTGCAGAGATATTGTATTTAAGTGCCTAGCTCGATACAATAAACGGGTCTCTCTGGTTA
GACCAGATCTGAGCCTGGGAGCTCTCTGGCTAACTAGGGAACCCACTGCTTAAGCCTCAATAAAGCTTGC
CTTGAGTGCTTCAAGTAGTGTGTGCCCGTCTGTTGTGTGACTCTGGTAACTAGAGATCCCTCAGACCCTT
TTAGTCAGTGTGGAAAATCTCTAGCAGTGGCGCCCGAACAGGGACCTGAAAGCGAAAGGGAAACCAGAGC
TCTCTCGACGCAGGACTCGGCTTGCTGAAGCGCGCACGGCAAGAGGCGAGGGGCGGCGACTGGTGAGTAC
GCCAAAAATTTTGACTAGCGGAGGCTAGAAGGAGAGAGATGGGTGCGAGAGCGTCAGTATTAAGCGGGGG
AGAATTAGATCGCGATGGGAAAAAATTCGGTTAAGGCCAGGGGGAAAGAAAAAATATAAATTAAAACATA
TAGTATGGGCAAGCAGGGAGCTAGAACGATTCGCAGTTAATCCTGGCCTGTTAGAAACATCAGAAGGCTG
TAGACAAATACTGGGACAGCTACAACCATCCCTTCAGACAGGATCAGAAGAACTTAGATCATTATATAAT
ACAGTAGCAACCCTCTATTGTGTGCATCAAAGGATAGAGATAAAAGACACCAAGGAAGCTTTAGACAAGA
TAGAGGAAGAGCAAAACAAAAGTAAGACCACCGCACAGCAAGCGGCCGCTGATCTTCAGACCTGGAGGAG
GAGATATGAGGGACAATTGGAGAAGTGAATTATATAAATATAAAGTAGTAAAAATTGAACCATTAGGAGT
AGCACCCACCAAGGCAAAGAGAAGAGTGGTGCAGAGAGAAAAAAGAGCAGTGGGAATAGGAGCTTTGTTC
CTTGGGTTCTTGGGAGCAGCAGGAAGCACTATGGGCGCAGCCTCAATGACGCTGACGGTACAGGCCAGAC
AATTATTGTCTGGTATAGTGCAGCAGCAGAACAATTTGCTGAGGGCTATTGAGGCGCAACAGCATCTGTT
GCAACTCACAGTCTGGGGCATCAAGCAGCTCCAGGCAAGAATCCTGGCTGTGGAAAGATACCTAAAGGAT
CAACAGCTCCTGGGGATTTGGGGTTGCTCTGGAAAACTCATTTGCACCACTGCTGTGCCTTGGAATGCTA
GTTGGAGTAATAAATCTCTGGAACAGATTTGGAATCACACGACCTGGATGGAGTGGGACAGAGAAATTAA
CAATTACACAAGCTTAATACACTCCTTAATTGAAGAATCGCAAAACCAGCAAGAAAAGAATGAACAAGAA
TTATTGGAATTAGATAAATGGGCAAGTTTGTGGAATTGGTTTAACATAACAAATTGGCTGTGGTATATAA
AATTATTCATAATGATAGTAGGAGGCTTGGTAGGTTTAAGAATAGTTTTTGCTGTACTTTCTATAGTGAA
TAGAGTTAGGCAGGGATATTCACCATTATCGTTTCAGACCCACCTCCCAACCCCGAGGGGACCCGACAGG
CCCGAAGGAATAGAAGAAGAAGGTGGAGAGAGAGACAGAGACAGATCCATTCGATTAGTGAACGGATCTC
GACGGTATCGGTTAACTTTTAAAAGAAAAGGGGGGATTGGGGGGTACAGTGCAGGGGAAAGAATAGTAGA
CATAATAGCAACAGACATACAAACTAAAGAATTACAAAAACAAATTACAAAAATTCAAAATTTTATCGAT
CACGAGACTAGCCTC
