Features (pLannotate 1.2.2; 36 found; start..end, strand, type, name):
      1..227     +  promoter       RSV promoter: Rous sarcoma virus enhancer/promoter
    228..408     +  LTR            5' LTR (truncated): truncated 5' long terminal repeat (LTR) from HIV-1
    455..580     +  misc_feature   HIV-1 Ψ: packaging signal of human immunodeficiency virus type 1
    564..927     +  CDS            HIV-1 gag (fragment): gag protein from human immunodeficiency virus 1; gag
   1073..1306    +  misc_feature   RRE: The Rev response element (RRE) of HIV-1 allows for Rev-dependent mRNA export from the nucleus to the cytoplasm.
   1683..1783    +  CDS            Rev (fragment): human immunodeficiency virus 1 (HIV-1) Rev protein; rev; enhances nuclear export of unspliced and incompletely spliced viral mRNAs
   1802..1919    +  misc_feature   cPPT/CTS: central polypurine tract and central termination sequence of HIV-1
   1963..1981    -  misc_feature   MCS (fragment): pUC18/19 multiple cloning site
   1987..2007    +  protein_bind   attB4: mutant version of attB; core recombination site for the Gateway® BP reaction BP Clonase™
   2009..2027    +  promoter       T7 promoter: promoter for bacteriophage T7 RNA polymerase
   2063..2083    +  protein_bind   attB1: mutant version of attB; core recombination site for the Gateway® BP reaction BP Clonase™
   2093..2124    +  promoter       minP: minimal TATA-box promoter with low basal activity
   2157..3809    +  CDS            luciferase: firefly luciferase synthetic luc2 version of the luciferase gene
   3826..3846    -  protein_bind   attB2: mutant version of attB; core recombination site for the Gateway® BP reaction BP Clonase™
   3848..4599    +  promoter       HSV TK promoter: herpes simplex virus thymidine kinase promoter
   4669..4801    +  intron         chimeric intron: chimera between introns from human β-globin and immunoglobulin heavy chain genes
   4846..4864    +  promoter       T7 promoter: promoter for bacteriophage T7 RNA polymerase
   4874..5809    +  CDS            Rluc: luciferase from the anthozoan coelenterate Renilla reniformis (sea pansy)
   5831..5856    -  polyA_signal   SV40 poly(A) signal (fragment): SV40 polyadenylation signal
   5857..5877    -  protein_bind   attB3: mutant version of attB; core recombination site for the Gateway® BP reaction BP Clonase™
   5892..6480    +  misc_feature   WPRE: woodchuck hepatitis virus posttranscriptional regulatory element
   6497..6565    +  CDS            nef (fragment): NEF_HV1Z2 - Experimental evidence at protein level: Swiss-Prot protein existence level 1. Extracellular Nef protein targets CD4(+) T-lymphocytes for apoptosis by interacting with CXCR4 surface receptors. From Human immunodeficiency virus type 1 group M subtype D (isolate Z2/CDC-Z34) (HIV-1).
   6567..6800    +  LTR            3' LTR (ΔU3): self-inactivating 3' long terminal repeat (LTR) from HIV-1
   6872..6993    +  polyA_signal   SV40 poly(A) signal: SV40 polyadenylation signal
   7033..7168    +  rep_origin     SV40 ori: SV40 origin of replication
   7189..7207    -  promoter       T7 promoter: promoter for bacteriophage T7 RNA polymerase
   7215..7370    +  CDS            lacZα (fragment): LacZα fragment of β-galactosidase; lacZ fragment
   7375..7803    +  rep_origin     f1 ori (sequence partly withheld): f1 bacteriophage origin of replication; arrow indicates direction of (+) strand synthesis
   7856..7960    +  promoter       AmpR promoter: bla
   7961..8821    +  CDS            AmpR: β-lactamase; bla; confers resistance to ampicillin, carbenicillin, and related antibiotics
   8992..9580    +  rep_origin     ori: high-copy-number ColE1/pMB1/pBR322/pUC origin of replication
   9763..9855    +  CDS            lacI (fragment): lac repressor; lacI; The lac repressor binds to the lac operator to inhibit transcription in E. coli. This inhibition can be relieved by adding lactose or isopropyl-β-D-thiogalactopyranoside (IPTG).
   9868..9889    +  protein_bind   CAP binding site: CAP binding activates transcription in the presence of cAMP. E. coli catabolite activator protein
   9904..9934    +  promoter       lac promoter: promoter for the E. coli lac operon
   9942..9958    +  protein_bind   lac operator: The lac repressor binds to the lac operator to inhibit transcription in E. coli. This inhibition can be relieved by adding lactose or isopropyl-β-D-thiogalactopyranoside (IPTG). lac repressor encoded by lacI
  10003..10021   +  promoter       T3 promoter: promoter for bacteriophage T3 RNA polymerase
>Addgene plasmid #138369 | pLenti-basP:fLuc-TK:rLuc | addgene full sequence | sequence record 272648 | Addgene NGS Result
TGTAGTCTTATGCAATACTCTTGTAGTCTTGCAACATGGTAACGATGAGTTAGCAACATGCCTTACAAGG
AGAGAAAAAGCACCGTGCATGCCGATTGGTGGAAGTAAGGTGGTACGATCGTGCCTTATTAGGAAGGCAA
CAGACGGGTCTGACATGGATTGGACGAACCACTGAATTGCCGCATTGCAGAGATATTGTATTTAAGTGCC
TAGCTCGATACATAAACGGGTCTCTCTGGTTAGACCAGATCTGAGCCTGGGAGCTCTCTGGCTAACTAGG
GAACCCACTGCTTAAGCCTCAATAAAGCTTGCCTTGAGTGCTTCAAGTAGTGTGTGCCCGTCTGTTGTGT
GACTCTGGTAACTAGAGATCCCTCAGACCCTTTTAGTCAGTGTGGAAAATCTCTAGCAGTGGCGCCCGAA
CAGGGACTTGAAAGCGAAAGGGAAACCAGAGGAGCTCTCTCGACGCAGGACTCGGCTTGCTGAAGCGCGC
ACGGCAAGAGGCGAGGGGCGGCGACTGGTGAGTACGCCAAAAATTTTGACTAGCGGAGGCTAGAAGGAGA
GAGATGGGTGCGAGAGCGTCAGTATTAAGCGGGGGAGAATTAGATCGCGATGGGAAAAAATTCGGTTAAG
GCCAGGGGGAAAGAAAAAATATAAATTAAAACATATAGTATGGGCAAGCAGGGAGCTAGAACGATTCGCA
GTTAATCCTGGCCTGTTAGAAACATCAGAAGGCTGTAGACAAATACTGGGACAGCTACAACCATCCCTTC
AGACAGGATCAGAAGAACTTAGATCATTATATAATACAGTAGCAACCCTCTATTGTGTGCATCAAAGGAT
AGAGATAAAAGACACCAAGGAAGCTTTAGACAAGATAGAGGAAGAGCAAAACAAAAGTAAGACCACCGCA
CAGCAAGCGGCCGCTGATCTTCAGACCTGGAGGAGGAGATATGAGGGACAATTGGAGAAGTGAATTATAT
AAATATAAAGTAGTAAAAATTGAACCATTAGGAGTAGCACCCACCAAGGCAAAGAGAAGAGTGGTGCAGA
GAGAAAAAAGAGCAGTGGGAATAGGAGCTTTGTTCCTTGGGTTCTTGGGAGCAGCAGGAAGCACTATGGG
CGCAGCGTCAATGACGCTGACGGTACAGGCCAGACAATTATTGTCTGGTATAGTGCAGCAGCAGAACAAT
TTGCTGAGGGCTATTGAGGCGCAACAGCATCTGTTGCAACTCACAGTCTGGGGCATCAAGCAGCTCCAGG
CAAGAATCCTGGCTGTGGAAAGATACCTAAAGGATCAACAGCTCCTGGGGATTTGGGGTTGCTCTGGAAA
ACTCATTTGCACCACTGCTGTGCCTTGGAATGCTAGTTGGAGTAATAAATCTCTGGAACAGATTTGGAAT
CACACGACCTGGATGGAGTGGGACAGAGAAATTAACAATTACACAAGCTTAATACACTCCTTAATTGAAG
AATCGCAAAACCAGCAAGAAAAGAATGAACAAGAATTATTGGAATTAGATAAATGGGCAAGTTTGTGGAA
TTGGTTTAACATAACAAATTGGCTGTGGTATATAAAATTATTCATAATGATAGTAGGAGGCTTGGTAGGT
TTAAGAATAGTTTTTGCTGTACTTTCTATAGTGAATAGAGTTAGGCAGGGATATTCACCATTATCGTTTC
AGACCCACCTCCCAACCCCGAGGGGACCCGACAGGCCCGAAGGAATAGAAGAAGAAGGTGGAGAGAGAGA
CAGAGACAGATCCATTCGATTAGTGAACGGATCTCGACGGTATCGGTTAACTTTTAAAAGAAAAGGGGGG
ATTGGGGGGTACAGTGCAGGGGAAAGAATAGTAGACATAATAGCAACAGACATACAAACTAAAGAATTAC
AAAAACAAATTACAAAAATTCAAAATTTTATCGATCACGAGACTAGCCTCCTAGCCCGGGCTCGAGCAGC
TGAAGCTTGCATGCCTGCAGGGCTATCAACTTTGTATAGAAAAGTTGGTAATACGACTCACTATAGGGCG
AATTGGGTACCTCGAGTTAACGGATCCCCGGGCAAGTTTGTACAAAAAAGCAGGCTAGACACTAGAGGGT
ATATAATGGAAGCTCGACTTCCAGCTTGGCAATCCGGTACTGTTGGTAAAGCCACCATGGAAGATGCCAA
AAACATTAAGAAGGGCCCAGCGCCATTCTACCCACTCGAAGACGGGACCGCCGGCGAGCAGCTGCACAAA
GCCATGAAGCGCTACGCCCTGGTGCCCGGCACCATCGCCTTTACCGACGCACATATCGAGGTGGACATTA
CCTACGCCGAGTACTTCGAGATGAGCGTTCGGCTGGCAGAAGCTATGAAGCGCTATGGGCTGAATACAAA
CCATCGGATCGTGGTGTGCAGCGAGAATAGCTTGCAGTTCTTCATGCCCGTGTTGGGTGCCCTGTTCATC
GGTGTGGCTGTGGCCCCAGCTAACGACATCTACAACGAGCGCGAGCTGCTGAACAGCATGGGCATCAGCC
AGCCCACCGTCGTATTCGTGAGCAAGAAAGGGCTGCAAAAGATCCTCAACGTGCAAAAGAAGCTACCGAT
CATACAAAAGATCATCATCATGGATAGCAAGACCGACTACCAGGGCTTCCAAAGCATGTACACCTTCGTG
ACTTCCCATTTGCCACCCGGCTTCAACGAGTACGACTTCGTGCCCGAGAGCTTCGACCGGGACAAAACCA
TCGCCCTGATCATGAACAGTAGTGGCAGTACCGGATTGCCCAAGGGCGTAGCCCTACCGCACCGCACCGC
TTGTGTCCGATTCAGTCATGCCCGCGACCCCATCTTCGGCAACCAGATCATCCCCGACACCGCTATCCTC
AGCGTGGTGCCATTTCACCACGGCTTCGGCATGTTCACCACGCTGGGCTACTTGATCTGCGGCTTTCGGG
TCGTGCTCATGTACCGCTTCGAGGAGGAGCTATTCTTGCGCAGCTTGCAAGACTATAAGATTCAATCTGC
CCTGCTGGTGCCCACACTATTTAGCTTCTTCGCTAAGAGCACTCTCATCGACAAGTACGACCTAAGCAAC
TTGCACGAGATCGCCAGCGGCGGGGCGCCGCTCAGCAAGGAGGTAGGTGAGGCCGTGGCCAAACGCTTCC
ACCTACCAGGCATCCGCCAGGGCTACGGCCTGACAGAAACAACCAGCGCCATTCTGATCACCCCCGAAGG
GGACGACAAGCCTGGCGCAGTAGGCAAGGTGGTGCCCTTCTTCGAGGCTAAGGTGGTGGACTTGGACACC
GGTAAGACACTGGGTGTGAACCAGCGCGGCGAGCTGTGCGTCCGTGGCCCCATGATCATGAGCGGCTACG
TTAACAACCCCGAGGCTACAAACGCTCTCATCGACAAGGACGGCTGGCTGCACAGCGGCGACATCGCCTA
CTGGGACGAGGACGAGCACTTCTTCATCGTGGACCGGCTGAAGAGCCTGATCAAATACAAGGGCTACCAG
GTAGCCCCAGCCGAACTGGAGAGCATCCTGCTGCAACACCCCAACATCTTCGACGCCGGGGTCGCCGGCC
TGCCCGACGACGATGCCGGCGAGCTGCCCGCCGCAGTCGTCGTGCTGGAACACGGTAAAACCATGACCGA
GAAGGAGATCGTGGACTATGTGGCCAGCCAGGTTACAACCGCCAAGAAGCTGCGCGGTGGTGTTGTGTTC
GTGGACGAGGTGCCTAAAGGACTGACCGGCAAGTTGGACGCCCGCAAGATCCGCGAGATTCTCATTAAGG
CCAAGAAGGGCGGCAAGATCGCCGTGTAATAATTCTAGAGTCACCCAGCTTTCTTGTACAAAGTGGAAAT
GAGTCTTCGGACCTCGCGGGGGCCGCTTAAGCGGTGGTTAGGGTTTGTCTGACGCGGGGGGAGGGGGAAG
GAACGAAACACTCTCATTCGGAGGCGGCTCGGGGTTTGGTCTTGGTGGCCACGGGCACGCAGAAGAGCGC
CGCGATCCTCTTAAGCACCCCCCCGCCCTCCGTGGAGGCGGGGGTTTGGTCGGCGGGTGGTAACTGGCGG
GCCGCTGACTCGGGCGGGTCGCGCGCCCCAGAGTGTGACCTTTTCGGTCTGCTCGCAGACCCCCGGGCGG
CGCCGCCGCGGCGGCGACGGGCTCGCTGGGTCCTAGGCTCCATGGGGACCGTATACGTGGACAGGCTCTG
GAGCATCCGCACGACTGCGGTGATATTACCGGAGACCTTCTGCGGGACGAGCCGGGTCACGCGGCTGACG
CGGAGCGTCCGTTGGGCGACAAACACCAGGACGGGGCACAGGTACACTATCTTGTCACCCGGAGGCGCGA
GGGACTGCAGGAGCTTCAGGGAGTGGCGCAGCTGCTTCATCCCCGTGGCCCGTTGCTCGCGTTTGCTGGC
GGTGTCCCCGGAAGAAATATATTTGCATGTCTTTAGTTCTATGATGACACAAACCCCGCCCAGCGTCTTG
TCATTGGCGAATTCGAACACGCAGATGCAGTCGGGGCGGCGCGGTCCCAGGTCCACTTCGCATATTAAGG
TGACGCGTGTGGCCTCGAACACCGAGCGACCCTGCAGCGACCCGCTTAAAAGCTTGATTCTTCTGACACA
ACAGTCTCGAACTTAAGCTGCAGAAGTTGGTCGTGAGGCACTGGGCAGGTAAGTATCAAGGTTACAAGAC
AGGTTTAAGGAGACCAATAGAAACTGGGCTTGTCGAGACAGAGAAGACTCTTGCGTTTCTGATAGGCACC
TATTGGTCTTACTGACATCCACTTTGCCTTTCTCTCCACAGGTGTCCACTCCCAGTTCAATTACAGCTCT
TAAGGCTAGAGTACTTAATACGACTCACTATAGGCTAGCCACCATGACTTCGAAAGTTTATGATCCAGAA
CAAAGGAAACGGATGATAACTGGTCCGCAGTGGTGGGCCAGATGTAAACAAATGAATGTTCTTGATTCAT
TTATTAATTATTATGATTCAGAAAAACATGCAGAAAATGCTGTTATTTTTTTACATGGTAACGCGGCCTC
TTCTTATTTATGGCGACATGTTGTGCCACATATTGAGCCAGTAGCGCGGTGTATTATACCAGACCTTATT
GGTATGGGCAAATCAGGCAAATCTGGTAATGGTTCTTATAGGTTACTTGATCATTACAAATATCTTACTG
CATGGTTTGAACTTCTTAATTTACCAAAGAAGATCATTTTTGTCGGCCATGATTGGGGTGCTTGTTTGGC
ATTTCATTATAGCTATGAGCATCAAGATAAGATCAAAGCAATAGTTCACGCTGAAAGTGTAGTAGATGTG
ATTGAATCATGGGATGAATGGCCTGATATTGAAGAAGATATTGCGTTGATCAAATCTGAAGAAGGAGAAA
AAATGGTTTTGGAGAATAACTTCTTCGTGGAAACCATGTTGCCATCAAAAATCATGAGAAAGTTAGAACC
AGAAGAATTTGCAGCATATCTTGAACCATTCAAAGAGAAAGGTGAAGTTCGTCGTCCAACATTATCATGG
CCTCGTGAAATCCCGTTAGTAAAAGGTGGTAAACCTGACGTTGTACAAATTGTTAGGAATTATAATGCTT
ATCTACGTGCAAGTGATGATTTACCAAAAATGTTTATTGAATCGGACCCAGGATTCTTTTCCAATGCTAT
TGTTGAAGGTGCCAAGAAGTTTCCTAATACTGAATTTGTCAAAGTAAAAGGTCTTCATTTTTCGCAAGAA
GATGCACCTGATGAAATGGGAAAATATATCAAATCGTTCGTTGAGCGAGTTCTCAAAAATGAACAATAAT
TCTAGAGCGGCCGCTTCGAGCAGACATGATAAGATACATTGATGAGCAACTTTATTATACATAGTTGATA
ATTCACTCGACAATCAACCTCTGGATTACAAAATTTGTGAAAGATTGACTGGTATTCTTAACTATGTTGC
TCCTTTTACGCTATGTGGATACGCTGCTTTAATGCCTTTGTATCATGCTATTGCTTCCCGTATGGCTTTC
ATTTTCTCCTCCTTGTATAAATCCTGGTTGCTGTCTCTTTATGAGGAGTTGTGGCCCGTTGTCAGGCAAC
GTGGCGTGGTGTGCACTGTGTTTGCTGACGCAACCCCCACTGGTTGGGGCATTGCCACCACCTGTCAGCT
CCTTTCCGGGACTTTCGCTTTCCCCCTCCCTATTGCCACGGCGGAACTCATCGCCGCCTGCCTTGCCCGC
TGCTGGACAGGGGCTCGGCTGTTGGGCACTGACAATTCCGTGGTGTTGTCGGGGAAGCTGACGTCCTTTC
CATGGCTGCTCGCCTGTGTTGCCACCTGGATTCTGCGCGGGACGTCCTTCTGCTACGTCCCTTCGGCCCT
CAATCCAGCGGACCTTCCTTCCCGCGGCCTGCTGCCGGCTCTGCGGCCTCTTCCGCGTCTTCGCCTTCGC
CCTCAGACGAGTCGGATCTCCCTTTGGGCCGCCTCCCCGCCTGGAATTCGAGCTCGGTACCTTTAAGACC
AATGACTTACAAGGCAGCTGTAGATCTTAGCCACTTTTTAAAAGAAAAGGGGGGACTGGAAGGGCTAATT
CACTCCCAACGAAGACAAGATCTGCTTTTTGCTTGTACTGGGTCTCTCTGGTTAGACCAGATCTGAGCCT
GGGAGCTCTCTGGCTAACTAGGGAACCCACTGCTTAAGCCTCAATAAAGCTTGCCTTGAGTGCTTCAAGT
AGTGTGTGCCCGTCTGTTGTGTGACTCTGGTAACTAGAGATCCCTCAGACCCTTTTAGTCAGTGTGGAAA
ATCTCTAGCAGTAGTAGTTCATGTCATCTTATTATTCAGTATTTATAACTTGCAAAGAAATGAATATCAG
AGAGTGAGAGGAACTTGTTTATTGCAGCTTATAATGGTTACAAATAAAGCAATAGCATCACAAATTTCAC
AAATAAAGCATTTTTTTCACTGCATTCTAGTTGTGGTTTGTCCAAACTCATCAATGTATCTTATCATGTC
TGGCTCTAGCTATCCCGCCCCTAACTCCGCCCATCCCGCCCCTAACTCCGCCCAGTTCCGCCCATTCTCC
GCCCCATGGCTGACTAATTTTTTTTATTTATGCAGAGGCCGAGGCCGCCTCGGCCTCTGAGCTATTCCAG
AAGTAGTGAGGAGGCTTTTTTGGAGGCCTAGGGACGTACCCAATTCGCCCTATAGTGAGTCGTATTACGC
GCGCTCACTGGCCGTCGTTTTACAACGTCGTGACTGGGAAAACCCTGGCGTTACCCAACTTAATCGCCTT
GCAGCACATCCCCCTTTCGCCAGCTGGCGTAATAGCGAAGAGGCCCGCACCGATCGCCCTTCCCAACAGT
TGCGCAGCCTGAATGGCGAATGGG
[124 nt withheld, positions 7375-7498]
C
[91 nt withheld, positions 7500-7590]
A
[49 nt withheld, positions 7592-7640]
CCTTTGACGTTGGAGTCCACGTTCTTT
[37 nt withheld, positions 7668-7704]
ACCCTATCTCGGTCTATTCTTTTGATTTATAAGGGATTTTGCCGATTTCGGCCTATTGGTTAAAAAATGA
GCTGATTTAACAAAAATTTAACGCGAATTTTAACAAAATATTAACGCTTACAATTTAGGTGGCACTTTTC
GGGGAAATGTGCGCGGAACCCCTATTTGTTTATTTTTCTAAATACATTCAAATATGTATCCGCTCATGAG
ACAATAACCCTGATAAATGCTTCAATAATATTGAAAAAGGAAGAGTATGAGTATTCAACATTTCCGTGTC
GCCCTTATTCCCTTTTTTGCGGCATTTTGCCTTCCTGTTTTTGCTCACCCAGAAACGCTGGTGAAAGTAA
AAGATGCTGAAGATCAGTTGGGTGCACGAGTGGGTTACATCGAACTGGATCTCAACAGCGGTAAGATCCT
TGAGAGTTTTCGCCCCGAAGAACGTTTTCCAATGATGAGCACTTTTAAAGTTCTGCTATGTGGCGCGGTA
TTATCCCGTATTGACGCCGGGCAAGAGCAACTCGGTCGCCGCATACACTATTCTCAGAATGACTTGGTTG
AGTACTCACCAGTCACAGAAAAGCATCTTACGGATGGCATGACAGTAAGAGAATTATGCAGTGCTGCCAT
AACCATGAGTGATAACACTGCGGCCAACTTACTTCTGACAACGATCGGAGGACCGAAGGAGCTAACCGCT
TTTTTGCACAACATGGGGGATCATGTAACTCGCCTTGATCGTTGGGAACCGGAGCTGAATGAAGCCATAC
CAAACGACGAGCGTGACACCACGATGCCTGTAGCAATGGCAACAACGTTGCGCAAACTATTAACTGGCGA
ACTACTTACTCTAGCTTCCCGGCAACAATTAATAGACTGGATGGAGGCGGATAAAGTTGCAGGACCACTT
CTGCGCTCGGCCCTTCCGGCTGGCTGGTTTATTGCTGATAAATCTGGAGCCGGTGAGCGTGGGTCTCGCG
GTATCATTGCAGCACTGGGGCCAGATGGTAAGCCCTCCCGTATCGTAGTTATCTACACGACGGGGAGTCA
GGCAACTATGGATGAACGAAATAGACAGATCGCTGAGATAGGTGCCTCACTGATTAAGCATTGGTAACTG
TCAGACCAAGTTTACTCATATATACTTTAGATTGATTTAAAACTTCATTTTTAATTTAAAAGGATCTAGG
TGAAGATCCTTTTTGATAATCTCATGACCAAAATCCCTTAACGTGAGTTTTCGTTCCACTGAGCGTCAGA
CCCCGTAGAAAAGATCAAAGGATCTTCTTGAGATCCTTTTTTTCTGCGCGTAATCTGCTGCTTGCAAACA
AAAAAACCACCGCTACCAGCGGTGGTTTGTTTGCCGGATCAAGAGCTACCAACTCTTTTTCCGAAGGTAA
CTGGCTTCAGCAGAGCGCAGATACCAAATACTGTTCTTCTAGTGTAGCCGTAGTTAGGCCACCACTTCAA
GAACTCTGTAGCACCGCCTACATACCTCGCTCTGCTAATCCTGTTACCAGTGGCTGCTGCCAGTGGCGAT
AAGTCGTGTCTTACCGGGTTGGACTCAAGACGATAGTTACCGGATAAGGCGCAGCGGTCGGGCTGAACGG
GGGGTTCGTGCACACAGCCCAGCTTGGAGCGAACGACCTACACCGAACTGAGATACCTACAGCGTGAGCT
ATGAGAAAGCGCCACGCTTCCCGAAGGGAGAAAGGCGGACAGGTATCCGGTAAGCGGCAGGGTCGGAACA
GGAGAGCGCACGAGGGAGCTTCCAGGGGGAAACGCCTGGTATCTTTATAGTCCTGTCGGGTTTCGCCACC
TCTGACTTGAGCGTCGATTTTTGTGATGCTCGTCAGGGGGGCGGAGCCTATGGAAAAACGCCAGCAACGC
GGCCTTTTTACGGTTCCTGGCCTTTTGCTGGCCTTTTGCTCACATGTTCTTTCCTGCGTTATCCCCTGAT
TCTGTGGATAACCGTATTACCGCCTTTGAGTGAGCTGATACCGCTCGCCGCAGCCGAACGACCGAGCGCA
GCGAGTCAGTGAGCGAGGAAGCGGAAGAGCGCCCAATACGCAAACCGCCTCTCCCCGCGCGTTGGCCGAT
TCATTAATGCAGCTGGCACGACAGGTTTCCCGACTGGAAAGCGGGCAGTGAGCGCAACGCAATTAATGTG
AGTTAGCTCACTCATTAGGCACCCCAGGCTTTACACTTTATGCTTCCGGCTCGTATGTTGTGTGGAATTG
TGAGCGGATAACAATTTCACACAGGAAACAGCTATGACCATGATTACGCCAAGCGCGCAATTAACCCTCA
CTAAAGGGAACAAAAGCTGGAGCTGCAAGCTTAA
